>Addgene plasmid #100113 | pSN28 | depositor full sequence | sequence record 190644 | pSN28 sequence 8844 bps
CAGGTGGCACTTTTCGGGGAAATGTGCGCGGAACCCCTATTTGTTTATTTTTCTAAATACATTCAAATAT
GTATCCGCTCATGAGACAATAACCCTGATAAATGCTTCAATAATATTGAAAAAGGAAGAGTATGAGTATT
CAACATTTCCGTGTCGCCCTTATTCCCTTTTTTGCGGCATTTTGCCTTCCTGTTTTTGCTCACCCAGAAA
CGCTGGTGAAAGTAAAAGATGCTGAAGATCAGTTGGGTGCACGAGTGGGTTACATCGAACTGGATCTCAA
CAGCGGTAAGATCCTTGAGAGTTTTCGCCCCGAAGAACGTTTTCCAATGATGAGCACTTTTAAAGTTCTG
CTATGTGGCGCGGTATTATCCCGTATTGACGCCGGGCAAGAGCAACTCGGTCGCCGCATACACTATTCTC
AGAATGACTTGGTTGAGTACTCACCAGTCACAGAAAAGCATCTTACGGATGGCATGACAGTAAGAGAATT
ATGCAGTGCTGCCATAACCATGAGTGATAACACTGCGGCCAACTTACTTCTGACAACGATCGGAGGACCG
AAGGAGCTAACCGCTTTTTTGCACAACATGGGGGATCATGTAACTCGCCTTGATCGTTGGGAACCGGAGC
TGAATGAAGCCATACCAAACGACGAGCGTGACACCACGATGCCTGTAGCAATGGCAACAACGTTGCGCAA
ACTATTAACTGGCGAACTACTTACTCTAGCTTCCCGGCAACAATTAATAGACTGGATGGAGGCGGATAAA
GTTGCAGGACCACTTCTGCGCTCGGCCCTTCCGGCTGGCTGGTTTATTGCTGATAAATCTGGAGCCGGTG
AGCGTGGGTCTCGCGGTATCATTGCAGCACTGGGGCCAGATGGTAAGCCCTCCCGTATCGTAGTTATCTA
CACGACGGGGAGTCAGGCAACTATGGATGAACGAAATAGACAGATCGCTGAGATAGGTGCCTCACTGATT
AAGCATTGGTAACTGTCAGACCAAGTTTACTCATATATACTTTAGATTGATTTAAAACTTCATTTTTAAT
TTAAAAGGATCTAGGTGAAGATCCTTTTTGATAATCTCATGACCAAAATCCCTTAACGTGAGTTTTCGTT
CCACTGAGCGTCAGACCCCGTAGAAAAGATCAAAGGATCTTCTTGAGATCCTTTTTTTCTGCGCGTAATC
TGCTGCTTGCAAACAAAAAAACCACCGCTACCAGCGGTGGTTTGTTTGCCGGATCAAGAGCTACCAACTC
TTTTTCCGAAGGTAACTGGCTTCAGCAGAGCGCAGATACCAAATACTGTCCTTCTAGTGTAGCCGTAGTT
AGGCCACCACTTCAAGAACTCTGTAGCACCGCCTACATACCTCGCTCTGCTAATCCTGTTACCAGTGGCT
GCTGCCAGTGGCGATAAGTCGTGTCTTACCGGGTTGGACTCAAGACGATAGTTACCGGATAAGGCGCAGC
GGTCGGGCTGAACGGGGGGTTCGTGCACACAGCCCAGCTTGGAGCGAACGACCTACACCGAACTGAGATA
CCTACAGCGTGAGCTATGAGAAAGCGCCACGCTTCCCGAAGGGAGAAAGGCGGACAGGTATCCGGTAAGC
GGCAGGGTCGGAACAGGAGAGCGCACGAGGGAGCTTCCAGGGGGAAACGCCTGGTATCTTTATAGTCCTG
TCGGGTTTCGCCACCTCTGACTTGAGCGTCGATTTTTGTGATGCTCGTCAGGGGGGCGGAGCCTATGGAA
AAACGCCAGCAACGCGGCCTTTTTACGGTTCCTGGCCTTTTGCTGGCCTTTTGCTCACATGTTCTTTCCT
GCGTTATCCCCTGATTCTGTGGATAACCGTATTACCGCCTTTGAGTGAGCTGATACCGCTCGCCGCAGCC
GAACGACCGAGCGCAGCGAGTCAGTGAGCGAGGAAGCGGAAGAGCGCCCAATACGCAAACCGCCTCTCCC
CGCGCGTTGGCCGATTCATTAATGCAGCTGGCACGACAGGTTTCCCGACTGGAAAGCGGGCAGTGAGCGC
AACGCAATTAATGTGAGTTAGCTCACTCATTAGGCACCCCAGGCTTTACACTTTATGCTTCCGGCTCGTA
TGTTGTGTGGAATTGTGAGCGGATAACAATTTCACACAGGAAACAGCTATGACCATGATTACGCCAAGCG
CGCAATTAACCCTCACTAAAGGGAACAAAAGCTGGAGCTGCAAGCTTAATGTAGTCTTATGCAATACTCT
TGTAGTCTTGCAACATGGTAACGATGAGTTAGCAACATGCCTTACAAGGAGAGAAAAAGCACCGTGCATG
CCGATTGGTGGAAGTAAGGTGGTACGATCGTGCCTTATTAGGAAGGCAACAGACGGGTCTGACATGGATT
GGACGAACCACTGAATTGCCGCATTGCAGAGATATTGTATTTAAGTGCCTAGCTCGATACAATAAACGGG
TCTCTCTGGTTAGACCAGATCTGAGCCTGGGAGCTCTCTGGCTAACTAGGGAACCCACTGCTTAAGCCTC
AATAAAGCTTGCCTTGAGTGCTTCAAGTAGTGTGTGCCCGTCTGTTGTGTGACTCTGGTAACTAGAGATC
CCTCAGACCCTTTTAGTCAGTGTGGAAAATCTCTAGCAGTGGCGCCCGAACAGGGACCTGAAAGCGAAAG
GGAAACCAGAGCTCTCTCGACGCAGGACTCGGCTTGCTGAAGCGCGCACGGCAAGAGGCGAGGGGCGGCG
ACTGGTGAGTACGCCAAAAATTTTGACTAGCGGAGGCTAGAAGGAGAGAGATGGGTGCGAGAGCGTCAGT
ATTAAGCGGGGGAGAATTAGATCGCGATGGGAAAAAATTCGGTTAAGGCCAGGGGGAAAGAAAAAATATA
AATTAAAACATATAGTATGGGCAAGCAGGGAGCTAGAACGATTCGCAGTTAATCCTGGCCTGTTAGAAAC
ATCAGAAGGCTGTAGACAAATACTGGGACAGCTACAACCATCCCTTCAGACAGGATCAGAAGAACTTAGA
TCATTATATAATACAGTAGCAACCCTCTATTGTGTGCATCAAAGGATAGAGATAAAAGACACCAAGGAAG
CTTTAGACAAGATAGAGGAAGAGCAAAACAAAAGTAAGACCACCGCACAGCAAGCGGCCGCTGATCTTCA
GACCTGGAGGAGGAGATATGAGGGACAATTGGAGAAGTGAATTATATAAATATAAAGTAGTAAAAATTGA
ACCATTAGGAGTAGCACCCACCAAGGCAAAGAGAAGAGTGGTGCAGAGAGAAAAAAGAGCAGTGGGAATA
GGAGCTTTGTTCCTTGGGTTCTTGGGAGCAGCAGGAAGCACTATGGGCGCAGCCTCAATGACGCTGACGG
TACAGGCCAGACAATTATTGTCTGGTATAGTGCAGCAGCAGAACAATTTGCTGAGGGCTATTGAGGCGCA
ACAGCATCTGTTGCAACTCACAGTCTGGGGCATCAAGCAGCTCCAGGCAAGAATCCTGGCTGTGGAAAGA
TACCTAAAGGATCAACAGCTCCTGGGGATTTGGGGTTGCTCTGGAAAACTCATTTGCACCACTGCTGTGC
CTTGGAATGCTAGTTGGAGTAATAAATCTCTGGAACAGATTTGGAATCACACGACCTGGATGGAGTGGGA
CAGAGAAATTAACAATTACACAAGCTTAATACACTCCTTAATTGAAGAATCGCAAAACCAGCAAGAAAAG
AATGAACAAGAATTATTGGAATTAGATAAATGGGCAAGTTTGTGGAATTGGTTTAACATAACAAATTGGC
TGTGGTATATAAAATTATTCATAATGATAGTAGGAGGCTTGGTAGGTTTAAGAATAGTTTTTGCTGTACT
TTCTATAGTGAATAGAGTTAGGCAGGGATATTCACCATTATCGTTTCAGACCCACCTCCCAACCCCGAGG
GGACCCGACAGGCCCGAAGGAATAGAAGAAGAAGGTGGAGAGAGAGACAGAGACAGATCCATTCGATTAG
TGAACGGATCTCGACGGTATCGGTTAACTTTTAAAAGAAAAGGGGGGATTGGGGGGTACAGTGCAGGGGA
AAGAATAGTAGACATAATAGCAACAGACATACAAACTAAAGAATTACAAAAACAAATTACAAAAATTCAA
AATTTTATCGATCACGAGACTAGCCTCGAGAAGCTTGATATCGAATTCCCACGGGGTTGGGGTTGCGCCT
TTTCCAAGGCAGCCCTGGGTTTGCGCAGGGACGCGGCTGCTCTGGGCGTGGTTCCGGGAAACGCAGCGGC
GCCGACCCTGGGTCTCGCACATTCTTCACGTCCGTTCGCAGCGTCACCCGGATCTTCGCCGCTACCCTTG
TGGGCCCCCCGGCGACGCTTCCTGCTCCGCCCCTAAGTCGGGAAGGTTCCTTGCGGTTCGCGGCGTGCCG
GACGTGACAAACGGAAGCCGCACGTCTCACTAGTACCCTCGCAGACGGACAGCGCCAGGGAGCAATGGCA
GCGCGCCGACCGCGATGGGCTGTGGCCAATAGCGGCTGCTCAGCGGGGCGCGCCGAGAGCAGCGGCCGGG
AAGGGGCGGTGCGGGAGGCGGGGTGTGGGGCGGTAGTGTGGGCCCTGTTCCTGCCCGCGCGGTGTTCCGC
ATTCTGCAAGCCTCCGGAGCGCACGTCGGCAGTCGGCTCCCTCGTTGACCGAATCACCGACCTCTCTCCC
CAGGGGGATCCACCGGTATGGTGAGCAAGGGCGAGGAGCTGTTCACCGGGGTGGTGCCCATCCTGGTCGA
GCTGGACGGCGACGTAAACGGCCACAAGTTCAGCGTGTCCGGCGAGGGCGAGGGCGATGCCACCTACGGC
AAGCTGACCCTGAAGTTCATCTGCACCACCGGCAAGCTGCCCGTGCCCTGGCCCACCCTCGTGACCACCC
TGACCTGGGGCGTGCAGTGCTTCGCCCGCTACCCCGACCACATGAAGCAGCACGACTTCTTCAAGTCCGC
CATGCCCGAAGGCTACGTCCAGGAGCGCACCATCTTCTTCAAGGACGACGGCAACTACAAGACCCGCGCC
GAGGTGAAGTTCGAGGGCGACACCCTGGTGAACCGCATCGAGCTGAAGGGCATCGACTTCAAGGAGGACG
GCAACATCCTGGGGCACAAGCTGGAGTACAACGCCATCAGCGACAACGTCTATATCACCGCCGACAAGCA
GAAGAACGGCATCAAGGCCAACTTCAAGATCCGCCACAACATCGAGGACGGCAGCGTGCAGCTCGCCGAC
CACTACCAGCAGAACACCCCCATCGGCGACGGCCCCGTGCTGCTGCCCGACAACCACTACCTGAGCACCC
AGTCCAAGCTGAGCAAAGACCCCAACGAGAAGCGCGATCACATGGTCCTGCTGGAGTTCGTGACCGCCGC
CGGGATCACTCTCGGCATGGACGAGCTGTACAAGGGATCTGGAGCAACAAACTTCTCACTACTCAAACAA
GCAGGTGACGTGGAGGAGAATCCCGGCCCTATGCCCCTCAACGTTAGCTTCACCAACAGGAACTATGACC
TCGACTACGACTCGGTGCAGCCGTATTTCTACTGCGACGAGGAGGAGAACTTCTACCAGCAGCAGCAGCA
GAGCGAGCTGCAGCCCCCGGCGCCCAGCGAGGATATCTGGAAGAAATTCGAGCTGCTGCCCACCCCGCCC
CTGTCCCCTAGCCGCCGCTCCGGGCTCTGCTCGCCCTCCTACGTTGCGGTCACACCCTTCTCCCTTCGGG
GAGACAACGACGGCGGTGGCGGGAGCTTCTCCACGGCCGACCAGCTGGAGATGGTGACCGAGCTGCTGGG
AGGAGACATGGTGAACCAGAGTTTCATCTGCGACCCGGACGACGAGACCTTCATCAAAAACATCATCATC
CAGGACTGTATGTGGAGCGGCTTCTCGGCCGCCGCCAAGCTCGTCTCAGAGAAGCTGGCCTCCTACCAGG
CTGCGCGCAAAGACAGCGGCAGCCCGAACCCCGCCCGCGGCCACAGCGTCTGCTCCACCTCCAGCTTGTA
CCTGCAGGATCTGAGCGCCGCCGCCTCAGAGTGCATCGACCCCTCGGTGGTCTTCCCCTACCCTCTCAAC
GACAGCAGCTCGCCCAAGTCCTGCGCCTCGCAAGACTCCAGCGCCTTCTCTCCGTCCTCGGATTCTCTGC
TCTCCTCGACGGAGTCCTCCCCGCAGGGCAGCCCCGAGCCCCTGGTGCTCCATGAGGAGACACCGCCCAC
CACCAGCAGCGACTCTGAGGAGGAACAAGAAGATGAGGAAGAAATCGATGTTGTTTCTGTGGAAAAGAGG
CAGGCTCCTGGCAAAAGGTCAGAGTCTGGATCACCTTCTGCTGGAGGCCACAGCAAACCTCCTCACAGCC
CACTGGTCCTCAAGAGGTGCCACGTCTCCACACATCAGCACAACTACGCAGCGCCTCCCTCCACTCGGAA
GGACTATCCTGCTGCCAAGAGGGTCAAGTTGGACAGTGTCAGAGTCCTGAGACAGATCAGCAACAACCGA
AAATGCACCAGCCCCAGGTCCTCGGACACCGAGGAGAATGTCAAGAGGCGAACACACAACGTCTTGGAGC
GCCAGAGGAGGAACGAGCTAAAACGGAGCTTTTTTGCCCTGCGTGACCAGATCCCGGAGTTGGAAAACAA
TGAAAAGGCCCCCAAGGTAGTTATCCTTAAAAAAGCCACAGCATACATCCTGTCCGTCCAAGCAGAGGAG
CAAAAGCTCATTTCTGAAGAGGACTTGTTGCGGAAACGACGAGAACAGTTGAAACACAAACTTGAACAGC
TACGGAACTCTTGTGCGCACTTAGACGGCGAGGACGTGGCGATGGCGCATGCCGACGCGCTAGACGATTT
CGATCTGGACATGTTGGGGGACGGGGATTCCCCGGGTCCGTGAGTCGACAATCAACCTCTGGATTACAAA
ATTTGTGAAAGATTGACTGGTATTCTTAACTATGTTGCTCCTTTTACGCTATGTGGATACGCTGCTTTAA
TGCCTTTGTATCATGCTATTGCTTCCCGTATGGCTTTCATTTTCTCCTCCTTGTATAAATCCTGGTTGCT
GTCTCTTTATGAGGAGTTGTGGCCCGTTGTCAGGCAACGTGGCGTGGTGTGCACTGTGTTTGCTGACGCA
ACCCCCACTGGTTGGGGCATTGCCACCACCTGTCAGCTCCTTTCCGGGACTTTCGCTTTCCCCCTCCCTA
TTGCCACGGCGGAACTCATCGCCGCCTGCCTTGCCCGCTGCTGGACAGGGGCTCGGCTGTTGGGCACTGA
CAATTCCGTGGTGTTGTCGGGGAAGCTGACGTCCTTTCCATGGCTGCTCGCCTGTGTTGCCACCTGGATT
CTGCGCGGGACGTCCTTCTGCTACGTCCCTTCGGCCCTCAATCCAGCGGACCTTCCTTCCCGCGGCCTGC
TGCCGGCTCTGCGGCCTCTTCCGCGTCTTCGCCTTCGCCCTCAGACGAGTCGGATCTCCCTTTGGGCCGC
CTCCCCGCCTGGAATTCGAGCTCGGTACCTTTAAGACCAATGACTTACAAGGCAGCTGTAGATCTTAGCC
ACTTTTTAAAAGAAAAGGGGGGACTGGAAGGGCTAATTCACTCCCAACGAAGACAAGATCTGCTTTTTGC
TTGTACTGGGTCTCTCTGGTTAGACCAGATCTGAGCCTGGGAGCTCTCTGGCTAACTAGGGAACCCACTG
CTTAAGCCTCAATAAAGCTTGCCTTGAGTGCTTCAAGTAGTGTGTGCCCGTCTGTTGTGTGACTCTGGTA
ACTAGAGATCCCTCAGACCCTTTTAGTCAGTGTGGAAAATCTCTAGCAGTAGTAGTTCATGTCATCTTAT
TATTCAGTATTTATAACTTGCAAAGAAATGAATATCAGAGAGTGAGAGGAACTTGTTTATTGCAGCTTAT
AATGGTTACAAATAAAGCAATAGCATCACAAATTTCACAAATAAAGCATTTTTTTCACTGCATTCTAGTT
GTGGTTTGTCCAAACTCATCAATGTATCTTATCATGTCTGGCTCTAGCTATCCCGCCCCTAACTCCGCCC
AGTTCCGCCCATTCTCCGCCCCATGGCTGACTAATTTTTTTTATTTATGCAGAGGCCGAGGCCGCCTCGG
CCTCTGAGCTATTCCAGAAGTAGTGAGGAGGCTTTTTTGGAGGCCTAGGCTTTTGCGTCGAGACGTACCC
AATTCGCCCTATAGTGAGTCGTATTACGCGCGCTCACTGGCCGTCGTTTTACAACGTCGTGACTGGGAAA
ACCCTGGCGTTACCCAACTTAATCGCCTTGCAGCACATCCCCCTTTCGCCAGCTGGCGTAATAGCGAAGA
GGCCCGCACCGATCGCCCTTCCCAACAGTTGCGCAGCCTGAATGGCGAATGGCGCG
[124 nt withheld, positions 8387-8510]
C
[91 nt withheld, positions 8512-8602]
A
[49 nt withheld, positions 8604-8652]
CCTTTGACGTTGGAGTCCACGTTCTTT
[37 nt withheld, positions 8680-8716]
ACCCTATCTCGGTCTATTCTTTTGATTTATAAGGGATTTTGCCGATTTCGGCCTATTGGTTAAAAAATGA
GCTGATTTAACAAAAATTTAACGCGAATTTTAACAAAATATTAACGTTTACAATTTCC
Features (pLannotate 1.2.2; 28 found; start..end, strand, type, name):
     27..131     +  promoter       AmpR promoter: bla
    132..992     +  CDS            AmpR: β-lactamase; bla; confers resistance to ampicillin, carbenicillin, and related antibiotics
   1163..1751    +  rep_origin     ori: high-copy-number ColE1/pMB1/pBR322/pUC origin of replication
   1934..2026    +  CDS            lacI (fragment): lac repressor; lacI; The lac repressor binds to the lac operator to inhibit transcription in E. coli. This inhibition can be relieved by adding lactose or isopropyl-β-D-thiogalactopyranoside (IPTG).
   2039..2060    +  protein_bind   CAP binding site: CAP binding activates transcription in the presence of cAMP. E. coli catabolite activator protein
   2075..2105    +  promoter       lac promoter: promoter for the E. coli lac operon
   2113..2129    +  protein_bind   lac operator: The lac repressor binds to the lac operator to inhibit transcription in E. coli. This inhibition can be relieved by adding lactose or isopropyl-β-D-thiogalactopyranoside (IPTG). lac repressor encoded by lacI
   2174..2192    +  promoter       T3 promoter: promoter for bacteriophage T3 RNA polymerase
   2220..2441    +  promoter       RSV promoter: Rous sarcoma virus enhancer/promoter
   2448..2628    +  LTR            5' LTR (truncated): truncated 5' long terminal repeat (LTR) from HIV-1
   2672..2797    +  misc_feature   HIV-1 Ψ: packaging signal of human immunodeficiency virus type 1
   2781..3144    +  CDS            HIV-1 gag (fragment): gag protein from human immunodeficiency virus 1; gag
   3239..3575    +  ncRNA          RRE: Accession: RF00036 - HIV Rev response element
   3900..4000    +  CDS            Rev (fragment): human immunodeficiency virus 1 (HIV-1) Rev protein; rev; enhances nuclear export of unspliced and incompletely spliced viral mRNAs
   4019..4136    +  misc_feature   cPPT/CTS: central polypurine tract and central termination sequence of HIV-1
   4156..4179    -  misc_feature   MCS (fragment): pBluescript multiple cloning site
   4183..4693    +  promoter       hPGK promoter: human phosphoglycerate kinase 1 promoter
   4708..5424    +  CDS            mCerulean: mCerulean is a basic (constitutively fluorescent) cyan fluorescent protein published in 2005, derived from Aequorea victoria. It is reported to be a very rapidly-maturing monomer.
   5491..6807    +  CDS            MYC: MYC_HUMAN - Also known as BHLHE39. Experimental evidence at protein level: Swiss-Prot protein existence level 1. Transcription factor that binds DNA in a non-specific manner, yet also specifically recognizes the core sequence 5'-CAC[GA]TG-3'. Activates the transcription of growth-related genes. Binds to the VEGFA promoter, promoting VEGFA production and subsequent sprouting angiogenesis (PubMed:24940000). Regulator of somatic reprogramming, controls self-renewal of embryonic stem cells. Functions with TAF6L to activate target gene expression through RNA polymerase II pause release (By similari
   6808..6900    +  CDS            VP16 AD (fragment): transcriptional activation domain of herpes simplex virus protein VP16 (Triezenberg et al., 1988; Cousens et al., 1989); UL48
   6910..7498    +  misc_feature   WPRE: woodchuck hepatitis virus posttranscriptional regulatory element
   7515..7583    +  CDS            nef (fragment): NEF_HV1Z2 - Experimental evidence at protein level: Swiss-Prot protein existence level 1. Extracellular Nef protein targets CD4(+) T-lymphocytes for apoptosis by interacting with CXCR4 surface receptors. From Human immunodeficiency virus type 1 group M subtype D (isolate Z2/CDC-Z34) (HIV-1).
   7585..7818    +  LTR            3' LTR (ΔU3): self-inactivating 3' long terminal repeat (LTR) from HIV-1
   7890..8011    +  polyA_signal   SV40 poly(A) signal: SV40 polyadenylation signal
   8030..8165    +  rep_origin     SV40 ori: SV40 origin of replication
   8198..8216    -  promoter       T7 promoter: promoter for bacteriophage T7 RNA polymerase
   8224..8379    +  CDS            lacZα (fragment): LacZα fragment of β-galactosidase; lacZ fragment
   8387..8842    +  rep_origin     f1 ori (sequence partly withheld): f1 bacteriophage origin of replication; arrow indicates direction of (+) strand synthesis
