>Addgene plasmid #100113 | pSN28 | addgene full sequence | sequence record 201682 | Addgene NGS Result
TGTAGTCTTATGCAATACTCTTGTAGTCTTGCAACATGGTAACGATGAGTTAGCAACATGCCTTACAAGG
AGAGAAAAAGCACCGTGCATGCCGATTGGTGGAAGTAAGGTGGTACGATCGTGCCTTATTAGGAAGGCAA
CAGACGGGTCTGACATGGATTGGACGAACCACTGAATTGCCGCATTGCAGAGATATTGTATTTAAGTGCC
TAGCTCGATACATAAACGGGTCTCTCTGGTTAGACCAGATCTGAGCCTGGGAGCTCTCTGGCTAACTAGG
GAACCCACTGCTTAAGCCTCAATAAAGCTTGCCTTGAGTGCTTCAAGTAGTGTGTGCCCGTCTGTTGTGT
GACTCTGGTAACTAGAGATCCCTCAGACCCTTTTAGTCAGTGTGGAAAATCTCTAGCAGTGGCGCCCGAA
CAGGGACTTGAAAGCGAAAGGGAAACCAGAGGAGCTCTCTCGACGCAGGACTCGGCTTGCTGAAGCGCGC
ACGGCAAGAGGCGAGGGGCGGCGACTGGTGAGTACGCCAAAAATTTTGACTAGCGGAGGCTAGAAGGAGA
GAGATGGGTGCGAGAGCGTCAGTATTAAGCGGGGGAGAATTAGATCGCGATGGGAAAAAATTCGGTTAAG
GCCAGGGGGAAAGAAAAAATATAAATTAAAACATATAGTATGGGCAAGCAGGGAGCTAGAACGATTCGCA
GTTAATCCTGGCCTGTTAGAAACATCAGAAGGCTGTAGACAAATACTGGGACAGCTACAACCATCCCTTC
AGACAGGATCAGAAGAACTTAGATCATTATATAATACAGTAGCAACCCTCTATTGTGTGCATCAAAGGAT
AGAGATAAAAGACACCAAGGAAGCTTTAGACAAGATAGAGGAAGAGCAAAACAAAAGTAAGACCACCGCA
CAGCAAGCGGCCGCTGATCTTCAGACCTGGAGGAGGAGATATGAGGGACAATTGGAGAAGTGAATTATAT
AAATATAAAGTAGTAAAAATTGAACCATTAGGAGTAGCACCCACCAAGGCAAAGAGAAGAGTGGTGCAGA
GAGAAAAAAGAGCAGTGGGAATAGGAGCTTTGTTCCTTGGGTTCTTGGGAGCAGCAGGAAGCACTATGGG
CGCAGCGTCAATGACGCTGACGGTACAGGCCAGACAATTATTGTCTGGTATAGTGCAGCAGCAGAACAAT
TTGCTGAGGGCTATTGAGGCGCAACAGCATCTGTTGCAACTCACAGTCTGGGGCATCAAGCAGCTCCAGG
CAAGAATCCTGGCTGTGGAAAGATACCTAAAGGATCAACAGCTCCTGGGGATTTGGGGTTGCTCTGGAAA
ACTCATTTGCACCACTGCTGTGCCTTGGAATGCTAGTTGGAGTAATAAATCTCTGGAACAGATTTGGAAT
CACACGACCTGGATGGAGTGGGACAGAGAAATTAACAATTACACAAGCTTAATACACTCCTTAATTGAAG
AATCGCAAAACCAGCAAGAAAAGAATGAACAAGAATTATTGGAATTAGATAAATGGGCAAGTTTGTGGAA
TTGGTTTAACATAACAAATTGGCTGTGGTATATAAAATTATTCATAATGATAGTAGGAGGCTTGGTAGGT
TTAAGAATAGTTTTTGCTGTACTTTCTATAGTGAATAGAGTTAGGCAGGGATATTCACCATTATCGTTTC
AGACCCACCTCCCAACCCCGAGGGGACCCGACAGGCCCGAAGGAATAGAAGAAGAAGGTGGAGAGAGAGA
CAGAGACAGATCCATTCGATTAGTGAACGGATCTCGACGGTATCGGTTAACTTTTAAAAGAAAAGGGGGG
ATTGGGGGGTACAGTGCAGGGGAAAGAATAGTAGACATAATAGCAACAGACATACAAACTAAAGAATTAC
AAAAACAAATTACAAAAATTCAAAATTTTATCGATCACGAGACTAGCCTCGAGAAGCTTGATATCGAATT
CCACGGGGTTGGGGTTGCGCCTTTTCCAAGGCAGCCCTGGGTTTGCGCAGGGACGCGGCTGCTCTGGGCG
TGGTTCCGGGAAACGCAGCGGCGCCGACCCTGGGTCTCGCACATTCTTCACGTCCGTTCGCAGCGTCACC
CGGATCTTCGCCGCTACCCTTGTGGGCCCCCCGGCGACGCTTCCTGCTCCGCCCCTAAGTCGGGAAGGTT
CCTTGCGGTTCGCGGCGTGCCGGACGTGACAAACGGAAGCCGCACGTCTCACTAGTACCCTCGCAGACGG
ACAGCGCCAGGGAGCAATGGCAGCGCGCCGACCGCGATGGGCTGTGGCCAATAGCGGCTGCTCAGCAGGG
CGCGCCGAGAGCAGCGGCCGGGAAGGGGCGGTGCGGGAGGCGGGGTGTGGGGCGGTAGTGTGGGCCCTGT
TCCTGCCCGCGCGGTGTTCCGCATTCTGCAAGCCTCCGGAGCGCACGTCGGCAGTCGGCTCCCTCGTTGA
CCGAATCACCGACCTCTCTCCCCAGGGGGATCCACCGGTATGGTGAGCAAGGGCGAGGAGCTGTTCACCG
GGGTGGTGCCCATCCTGGTCGAGCTGGACGGCGACGTAAACGGCCACAAGTTCAGCGTGTCCGGCGAGGG
CGAGGGCGATGCCACCTACGGCAAGCTGACCCTGAAGTTCATCTGCACCACCGGCAAGCTGCCCGTGCCC
TGGCCCACCCTCGTGACCACCCTGACCTGGGGCGTGCAGTGCTTCGCCCGCTACCCCGACCACATGAAGC
AGCACGACTTCTTCAAGTCCGCCATGCCCGAAGGCTACGTCCAGGAGCGCACCATCTTCTTCAAGGACGA
CGGCAACTACAAGACCCGCGCCGAGGTGAAGTTCGAGGGCGACACCCTGGTGAACCGCATCGAGCTGAAG
GGCATCGACTTCAAGGAGGACGGCAACATCCTGGGGCACAAGCTGGAGTACAACGCCATCAGCGACAACG
TCTATATCACCGCCGACAAGCAGAAGAACGGCATCAAGGCCAACTTCAAGATCCGCCACAACATCGAGGA
CGGCAGCGTGCAGCTCGCCGACCACTACCAGCAGAACACCCCCATCGGCGACGGCCCCGTGCTGCTGCCC
GACAACCACTACCTGAGCACCCAGTCCAAGCTGAGCAAAGACCCCAACGAGAAGCGCGATCACATGGTCC
TGCTGGAGTTCGTGACCGCCGCCGGGATCACTCTCGGCATGGACGAGCTGTACAAGGGATCTGGAGCAAC
AAACTTCTCACTACTCAAACAAGCAGGTGACGTGGAGGAGAATCCCGGCCCTATGCCCCTCAACGTTAGC
TTCACCAACAGGAACTATGACCTCGACTACGACTCGGTGCAGCCGTATTTCTACTGCGACGAGGAGGAGA
ACTTCTACCAGCAGCAGCAGCAGAGCGAGCTGCAGCCCCCGGCGCCCAGCGAGGATATCTGGAAGAAATT
CGAGCTGCTGCCCACCCCGCCCCTGTCCCCTAGCCGCCGCTCCGGGCTCTGCTCGCCCTCCTACGTTGCG
GTCACACCCTTCTCCCTTCGGGGAGACAACGACGGCGGTGGCGGGAGCTTCTCCACGGCCGACCAGCTGG
AGATGGTGACCGAGCTGCTGGGAGGAGACATGGTGAACCAGAGTTTCATCTGCGACCCGGACGACGAGAC
CTTCATCAAAAACATCATCATCCAGGACTGTATGTGGAGCGGCTTCTCGGCCGCCGCCAAGCTCGTCTCA
GAGAAGCTGGCCTCCTACCAGGCTGCGCGCAAAGACAGCGGCAGCCCGAACCCCGCCCGCGGCCACAGCG
TCTGCTCCACCTCCAGCTTGTACCTGCAGGATCTGAGCGCCGCCGCCTCAGAGTGCATCGACCCCTCGGT
GGTCTTCCCCTACCCTCTCAACGACAGCAGCTCGCCCAAGTCCTGCGCCTCGCAAGACTCCAGCGCCTTC
TCTCCGTCCTCGGATTCTCTGCTCTCCTCGACGGAGTCCTCCCCGCAGGGCAGCCCCGAGCCCCTGGTGC
TCCATGAGGAGACACCGCCCACCACCAGCAGCGACTCTGAGGAGGAACAAGAAGATGAGGAAGAAATCGA
TGTTGTTTCTGTGGAAAAGAGGCAGGCTCCTGGCAAAAGGTCAGAGTCTGGATCACCTTCTGCTGGAGGC
CACAGCAAACCTCCTCACAGCCCACTGGTCCTCAAGAGGTGCCACGTCTCCACACATCAGCACAACTACG
CAGCGCCTCCCTCCACTCGGAAGGACTATCCTGCTGCCAAGAGGGTCAAGTTGGACAGTGTCAGAGTCCT
GAGACAGATCAGCAACAACCGAAAATGCACCAGCCCCAGGTCCTCGGACACCGAGGAGAATGTCAAGAGG
CGAACACACAACGTCTTGGAGCGCCAGAGGAGGAACGAGCTAAAACGGAGCTTTTTTGCCCTGCGTGACC
AGATCCCGGAGTTGGAAAACAATGAAAAGGCCCCCAAGGTAGTTATCCTTAAAAAAGCCACAGCATACAT
CCTGTCCGTCCAAGCAGAGGAGCAAAAGCTCATTTCTGAAGAGGACTTGTTGCGGAAACGACGAGAACAG
TTGAAACACAAACTTGAACAGCTACGGAACTCTTGTGCGCACTTAGACGGCGAGGACGTGGCGATGGCGC
ATGCCGACGCGCTAGACGATTTCGATCTGGACATGTTGGGGGACGGGGATTCCCCGGGTCCGTGAGTCGA
CAATCAACCTCTGGATTACAAAATTTGTGAAAGATTGACTGGTATTCTTAACTATGTTGCTCCTTTTACG
CTATGTGGATACGCTGCTTTAATGCCTTTGTATCATGCTATTGCTTCCCGTATGGCTTTCATTTTCTCCT
CCTTGTATAAATCCTGGTTGCTGTCTCTTTATGAGGAGTTGTGGCCCGTTGTCAGGCAACGTGGCGTGGT
GTGCACTGTGTTTGCTGACGCAACCCCCACTGGTTGGGGCATTGCCACCACCTGTCAGCTCCTTTCCGGG
ACTTTCGCTTTCCCCCTCCCTATTGCCACGGCGGAACTCATCGCCGCCTGCCTTGCCCGCTGCTGGACAG
GGGCTCGGCTGTTGGGCACTGACAATTCCGTGGTGTTGTCGGGGAAGCTGACGTCCTTTCCATGGCTGCT
CGCCTGTGTTGCCACCTGGATTCTGCGCGGGACGTCCTTCTGCTACGTCCCTTCGGCCCTCAATCCAGCG
GACCTTCCTTCCCGCGGCCTGCTGCCGGCTCTGCGGCCTCTTCCGCGTCTTCGCCTTCGCCCTCAGACGA
GTCGGATCTCCCTTTGGGCCGCCTCCCCGCCTGGAATTCGAGCTCGGTACCTTTAAGACCAATGACTTAC
AAGGCAGCTGTAGATCTTAGCCACTTTTTAAAAGAAAAGGGGGGACTGGAAGGGCTAATTCACTCCCAAC
GAAGACAAGATATCCTGCTAGCTCCGGATCCGGACCTGTACTGGGTCTCTCTGGTTAGACCAGATCTGAG
CCTGGGAGCTCTCTGGCTAACTAGGGAACCCACTGCTTAAGCCTCAATAAAGCTTGCCTTGAGTGCTTCA
AGTAGTGTGTGCCCGTCTGTTGTGTGACTCTGGTAACTAGAGATCCCTCAGACCCTTTTAGTCAGTGTGG
AAAATCTCTAGCAGTAGTAGTTCATGTCATCTTATTATTCAGTATTTATAACTTGCAAAGAAATGAATAT
CAGAGAGTGAGAGGAACTTGTTTATTGCAGCTTATAATGGTTACAAATAAAGCAATAGCATCACAAATTT
CACAAATAAAGCATTTTTTTCACTGCATTCTAGTTGTGGTTTGTCCAAACTCATCAATGTATCTTATCAT
GTCTGGCTCTAGCTATCCCGCCCCTAACTCCGCCCATCCCGCCCCTAACTCCGCCCAGTTCCGCCCATTC
TCCGCCCCATGGCTGACTAATTTTTTTTATTTATGCAGAGGCCGAGGCCGCCTCGGCCTCTGAGCTATTC
CAGAAGTAGTGAGGAGGCTTTTTTGGAGGCCTAGGGACGTACCCAATTCGCCCTATAGTGAGTCGTATTA
CGCGCGCTCACTGGCCGTCGTTTTACAACGTCGTGACTGGGAAAACCCTGGCGTTACCCAACTTAATCGC
CTTGCAGCACATCCCCCTTTCGCCAGCTGGCGTAATAGCGAAGAGGCCCGCACCGATCGCCCTTCCCAAC
AGTTGCGCAGCCTGAATGGCGAATGGG
[124 nt withheld, positions 6188-6311]
C
[91 nt withheld, positions 6313-6403]
A
[49 nt withheld, positions 6405-6453]
CCTTTGACGTTGGAGTCCACGTTCTTT
[37 nt withheld, positions 6481-6517]
ACCCTATCTCGGTCTATTCTTTTGATTTATAAGGGATTTTGCCGATTTCGGCCTATTGGTTAAAAAATGA
GCTGATTTAACAAAAATTTAACGCGAATTTTAACAAAATATTAACGCTTACAATTTAGGTGGCACTTTTC
GGGGAAATGTGCGCGGAACCCCTATTTGTTTATTTTTCTAAATACATTCAAATATGTATCCGCTCATGAG
ACAATAACCCTGATAAATGCTTCAATAATATTGAAAAAGGAAGAGTATGAGTATTCAACATTTCCGTGTC
GCCCTTATTCCCTTTTTTGCGGCATTTTGCCTTCCTGTTTTTGCTCACCCAGAAACGCTGGTGAAAGTAA
AAGATGCTGAAGATCAGTTGGGTGCACGAGTGGGTTACATCGAACTGGATCTCAACAGCGGTAAGATCCT
TGAGAGTTTTCGCCCCGAAGAACGTTTTCCAATGATGAGCACTTTTAAAGTTCTGCTATGTGGCGCGGTA
TTATCCCGTATTGACGCCGGGCAAGAGCAACTCGGTCGCCGCATACACTATTCTCAGAATGACTTGGTTG
AGTACTCACCAGTCACAGAAAAGCATCTTACGGATGGCATGACAGTAAGAGAATTATGCAGTGCTGCCAT
AACCATGAGTGATAACACTGCGGCCAACTTACTTCTGACAACGATCGGAGGACCGAAGGAGCTAACCGCT
TTTTTGCACAACATGGGGGATCATGTAACTCGCCTTGATCGTTGGGAACCGGAGCTGAATGAAGCCATAC
CAAACGACGAGCGTGACACCACGATGCCTGTAGCAATGGCAACAACGTTGCGCAAACTATTAACTGGCGA
ACTACTTACTCTAGCTTCCCGGCAACAATTAATAGACTGGATGGAGGCGGATAAAGTTGCAGGACCACTT
CTGCGCTCGGCCCTTCCGGCTGGCTGGTTTATTGCTGATAAATCTGGAGCCGGTGAGCGTGGGTCTCGCG
GTATCATTGCAGCACTGGGGCCAGATGGTAAGCCCTCCCGTATCGTAGTTATCTACACGACGGGGAGTCA
GGCAACTATGGATGAACGAAATAGACAGATCGCTGAGATAGGTGCCTCACTGATTAAGCATTGGTAACTG
TCAGACCAAGTTTACTCATATATACTTTAGATTGATTTAAAACTTCATTTTTAATTTAAAAGGATCTAGG
TGAAGATCCTTTTTGATAATCTCATGACCAAAATCCCTTAACGTGAGTTTTCGTTCCACTGAGCGTCAGA
CCCCGTAGAAAAGATCAAAGGATCTTCTTGAGATCCTTTTTTTCTGCGCGTAATCTGCTGCTTGCAAACA
AAAAAACCACCGCTACCAGCGGTGGTTTGTTTGCCGGATCAAGAGCTACCAACTCTTTTTCCGAAGGTAA
CTGGCTTCAGCAGAGCGCAGATACCAAATACTGTTCTTCTAGTGTAGCCGTAGTTAGGCCACCACTTCAA
GAACTCTGTAGCACCGCCTACATACCTCGCTCTGCTAATCCTGTTACCAGTGGCTGCTGCCAGTGGCGAT
AAGTCGTGTCTTACCGGGTTGGACTCAAGACGATAGTTACCGGATAAGGCGCAGCGGTCGGGCTGAACGG
GGGGTTCGTGCACACAGCCCAGCTTGGAGCGAACGACCTACACCGAACTGAGATACCTACAGCGTGAGCT
ATGAGAAAGCGCCACGCTTCCCGAAGGGAGAAAGGCGGACAGGTATCCGGTAAGCGGCAGGGTCGGAACA
GGAGAGCGCACGAGGGAGCTTCCAGGGGGAAACGCCTGGTATCTTTATAGTCCTGTCGGGTTTCGCCACC
TCTGACTTGAGCGTCGATTTTTGTGATGCTCGTCAGGGGGGCGGAGCCTATGGAAAAACGCCAGCAACGC
GGCCTTTTTACGGTTCCTGGCCTTTTGCTGGCCTTTTGCTCACATGTTCTTTCCTGCGTTATCCCCTGAT
TCTGTGGATAACCGTATTACCGCCTTTGAGTGAGCTGATACCGCTCGCCGCAGCCGAACGACCGAGCGCA
GCGAGTCAGTGAGCGAGGAAGCGGAAGAGCGCCCAATACGCAAACCGCCTCTCCCCGCGCGTTGGCCGAT
TCATTAATGCAGCTGGCACGACAGGTTTCCCGACTGGAAAGCGGGCAGTGAGCGCAACGCAATTAATGTG
AGTTAGCTCACTCATTAGGCACCCCAGGTTTTACACTTTATGCTTCCGGCTCGTATGTTGTGTGGAATTG
TGAGCGGATAACAATTTCACACAGGAAACAGCTATGACCATGATTACGCCAAGCGCGCAATTAACCCTCA
CTAAAGGGAACAAAAGCTGGAGCTGCAAGCTTAA
Features (pLannotate 1.2.2; 28 found; start..end, strand, type, name):
      1..227     +  promoter       RSV promoter: Rous sarcoma virus enhancer/promoter
    228..408     +  LTR            5' LTR (truncated): truncated 5' long terminal repeat (LTR) from HIV-1
    455..580     +  misc_feature   HIV-1 Ψ: packaging signal of human immunodeficiency virus type 1
    564..927     +  CDS            HIV-1 gag (fragment): gag protein from human immunodeficiency virus 1; gag
   1073..1306    +  misc_feature   RRE: The Rev response element (RRE) of HIV-1 allows for Rev-dependent mRNA export from the nucleus to the cytoplasm.
   1683..1783    +  CDS            Rev (fragment): human immunodeficiency virus 1 (HIV-1) Rev protein; rev; enhances nuclear export of unspliced and incompletely spliced viral mRNAs
   1802..1919    +  misc_feature   cPPT/CTS: central polypurine tract and central termination sequence of HIV-1
   1939..1962    -  misc_feature   MCS (fragment): pBluescript multiple cloning site
   1965..2475    +  promoter       hPGK promoter: human phosphoglycerate kinase 1 promoter
   2490..3206    +  CDS            mCerulean: mCerulean is a basic (constitutively fluorescent) cyan fluorescent protein published in 2005, derived from Aequorea victoria. It is reported to be a very rapidly-maturing monomer.
   3273..4589    +  CDS            MYC: MYC_HUMAN - Also known as BHLHE39. Experimental evidence at protein level: Swiss-Prot protein existence level 1. Transcription factor that binds DNA in a non-specific manner, yet also specifically recognizes the core sequence 5'-CAC[GA]TG-3'. Activates the transcription of growth-related genes. Binds to the VEGFA promoter, promoting VEGFA production and subsequent sprouting angiogenesis (PubMed:24940000). Regulator of somatic reprogramming, controls self-renewal of embryonic stem cells. Functions with TAF6L to activate target gene expression through RNA polymerase II pause release (By similari
   4590..4682    +  CDS            VP16 AD (fragment): transcriptional activation domain of herpes simplex virus protein VP16 (Triezenberg et al., 1988; Cousens et al., 1989); UL48
   4692..5280    +  misc_feature   WPRE: woodchuck hepatitis virus posttranscriptional regulatory element
   5297..5437    +  CDS            nef (fragment): NEF_HV1Z6 - Experimental evidence at protein level: Swiss-Prot protein existence level 1. Extracellular Nef protein targets CD4(+) T-lymphocytes for apoptosis by interacting with CXCR4 surface receptors. From Human immunodeficiency virus type 1 group M subtype D (isolate Z6) (HIV-1).
   5433..5613    +  LTR            5' LTR (truncated): truncated 5' long terminal repeat (LTR) from HIV-1
   5685..5806    +  polyA_signal   SV40 poly(A) signal: SV40 polyadenylation signal
   5846..5981    +  rep_origin     SV40 ori: SV40 origin of replication
   6002..6020    -  promoter       T7 promoter: promoter for bacteriophage T7 RNA polymerase
   6028..6183    +  CDS            lacZα (fragment): LacZα fragment of β-galactosidase; lacZ fragment
   6188..6616    +  rep_origin     f1 ori (sequence partly withheld): f1 bacteriophage origin of replication; arrow indicates direction of (+) strand synthesis
   6669..6773    +  promoter       AmpR promoter: bla
   6774..7634    +  CDS            AmpR: β-lactamase; bla; confers resistance to ampicillin, carbenicillin, and related antibiotics
   7805..8393    +  rep_origin     ori: high-copy-number ColE1/pMB1/pBR322/pUC origin of replication
   8576..8668    +  CDS            lacI (fragment): lac repressor; lacI; The lac repressor binds to the lac operator to inhibit transcription in E. coli. This inhibition can be relieved by adding lactose or isopropyl-β-D-thiogalactopyranoside (IPTG).
   8681..8702    +  protein_bind   CAP binding site: CAP binding activates transcription in the presence of cAMP. E. coli catabolite activator protein
   8717..8747    +  promoter       lac promoter: promoter for the E. coli lac operon
   8755..8771    +  protein_bind   lac operator: The lac repressor binds to the lac operator to inhibit transcription in E. coli. This inhibition can be relieved by adding lactose or isopropyl-β-D-thiogalactopyranoside (IPTG). lac repressor encoded by lacI
   8816..8834    +  promoter       T3 promoter: promoter for bacteriophage T3 RNA polymerase
