[The description below was written by a language model from this plasmid's Addgene catalogue record and pLannotate feature annotations shown in this document.]
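Description:
pSN28 is a lentiviral mammalian expression plasmid built on the pLM-mCerulean-cMYC backbone. It delivers human c-MYC fused to a heterologous transcriptional activation domain. The viral portion has a third-generation-style layout. An RSV promoter replaces the U3 region upstream of a truncated HIV-1 5' LTR, so genomic RNA can be produced without Tat. This is followed by the Ψ packaging signal with a short gag fragment, the Rev response element for Rev-dependent nuclear export, and the cPPT/CTS, which aids nuclear import of the reverse-transcribed genome. The downstream LTR is annotated as a self-inactivating ΔU3 3' LTR in the depositor sequence and as a truncated LTR in the sequencing-derived record. The two full-length records differ by only a few bases in length and otherwise show the same features in the same order.

The internal cassette is driven by the human PGK promoter. It encodes the cyan fluorescent protein mCerulean, then a P2A self-cleaving peptide (named in the catalogue entry and corresponding to the unannotated gap between the two coding regions), then MYC. The MYC coding sequence is joined directly at its C-terminus to a short fragment of the herpes simplex virus VP16 activation domain, which the depositor describes as a "weak" VP16 domain. A single transcript therefore yields a fluorescent marker for transduced cells and, separately, the chimeric MYC-activator protein. A WPRE downstream enhances transcript expression.

The plasmid propagates in E. coli through a high-copy ColE1/pUC origin with ampicillin selection. It also carries f1 and SV40 origins, an SV40 polyadenylation signal and pBluescript-derived lac, T3 and T7 remnants. The associated publication concerns transcriptional activator function in the reprogramming of human fibroblasts.
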