Addgene plasmid #100113: pSN28
Purpose: expresses a chimeric cMYC-activator fusion
Depositing lab: Mark Ptashne. Depositing organization: Memorial Sloan-Kettering Cancer Center. Publication: OCT4 and SOX2 Work as Transcriptional Activators in Reprogramming Human Fibroblasts. Narayan S, Bryant G, Shah S, Berrozpe G, Ptashne M. Cell Rep. 2017 Aug 15;20(7):1585-1596. doi: 10.1016/j.celrep.2017.07.071. PubMed 28813671.
Backbone
  Vector backbone: pLM-mCerulean-cMYC
  Backbone manufacturer: Michel Sadelain (Addgene plasmid # 23244)
  Vector type: Mammalian Expression, Lentiviral
Growth in bacteria
  Bacterial resistance: Ampicillin, 50 μg/mL
  Growth temperature: 37°C
  Growth strain: NEB Stable
  Copy number: Unknown
Gene/Insert
  Gene/Insert name: mCerulean-P2A-cMYC fused to a 'weak' VP16 domain
  Species: H. sapiens (human)
  Entrez Gene: MYC (a.k.a. MRTL, MYCC, bHLHe39, c-Myc)
  Cloning method: Ligation Independent Cloning
  Sequencing primers: 5′ unknown
Terms and licenses: Academic/Nonprofit Terms; Industry Terms: Not Available to Industry
How to cite: pSN28 was a gift from Mark Ptashne (Addgene plasmid # 100113 ; http://n2t.net/addgene:100113 ; RRID:Addgene_100113)
